>Addgene plasmid #111609 | pDONRPEX18Gm-SceI-pheS | addgene full sequence | sequence record 212087 | Addgene NGS Result
ATCCCCTGATTCTGTGGATAACCGTATTACCGCCTTTGAGTGAGCTGATACCGCTCGCCGCAGCCGAACG
ACCGAGCGCAGCGGGTCAGTGAGCGAGGAAGCGGAAGAGCGCCCAATACGCAAACCGCCTCTCCCCGCGC
GTTGGCCGATTCATTAATGCAGCTGGCACGACAGGTTTCCCGACTGGAAAGCGGGCAGTGAGCGCAACGC
AATTAATGTGAGTTAGCTCACTCATTAGGCACCCCAGGCTTTACACTTTATGCTTCCGGCTCGTATGTTG
TGTGGAATTGTGAGCGGATAACAATTTCACACAGGAAACAGCTATGACATGATTACGAATTCGAGCTCGG
TACCCGGGGATCCTCTAGATCAGAGATTTTGAGACACGGGCCAGAGCTGCCAGGAAACAGCTATGACCAT
GTAATACGACTCACTATAGGGGATATCAGCTGGATGGCAAATAATGATTTTATTTTGACTGATAGTGACC
TGTTCGTTGCAACAAATTGATAAGCAATGCTTTCTTATAATGCCAACTTTGTACAAGAAAGCTGAACGAG
AAACGTAAAATGATATAAATATCAATATATTAAATTAGATTTTGCATAAAAAACAGACTACATAATACTG
TAAAACACAACATATCCAGTCACTATGAATCAACTACTTAGATGGTATTAGTGACCTGTAGTCGACTAAG
TTGGCAGCATCACCCGACGCACTTTGCGCCGAATAAATACCTGTGACGGAAGATCACTTCGCAGAATAAA
TAAATCCTGGTGTCCCTGTTGATACCGGGAAGCCCTGGGCCAACTTTTGGCGAAAATGAGACGTTGATCG
GCACGTAAGAGGTTCCAACTTTCACCATAATGAAATAAGATCACTACCGGGCGTATTTTTTGAGTTATCG
AGATTTTCAGGAGCTAAGGAAGCTAAAATGGAGAAAAAAATCACTGGATATACCACCGTTGATATATCCC
AATGGCATCGTAAAGAACATTTTGAGGCATTTCAGTCAGTTGCTCAATGTACCTATAACCAGACCGTTCA
GCTGGATATTACGGCCTTTTTAAAGACCGTAAAGAAAAATAAGCACAAGTTTTATCCGGCCTTTATTCAC
ATTCTTGCCCGCCTGATGAATGCTCATCCGGAATTCCGTATGGCAATGAAAGACGGTGAGCTGGTGATAT
GGGATAGTGTTCACCCTTGTTACACCGTTTTCCATGAGCAAACTGAAACGTTTTCATCGCTCTGGAGTGA
ATACCACGACGATTTCCGGCAGTTTCTACACATATATTCGCAAGATGTGGCGTGTTACGGTGAAAACCTG
GCCTATTTCCCTAAAGGGTTTATTGAGAATATGTTTTTCGTCTCAGCCAATCCCTGGGTGAGTTTCACCA
GTTTTGATTTAAACGTGGCCAATATGGACAACTTCTTCGCCCCCGTTTTCACCATGGGCAAATATTATAC
GCAAGGCGACAAGGTGCTGATGCCGCTGGCGATTCAGGTTCATCATGCCGTTTGTGATGGCTTCCATGTC
GGCAGAATGCTTAATGAATTACAACAGTACTGCGATGAGTGGCAGGGGGGGCGTAAACGCCGCGTGGATC
CGGCTTACTAAAAGCCAGATAACAGTATGCGTATTTGCGCGCTGATTTTTGCGGTATAAGAATATATACT
GATATGTATACCCGAAGTATGTCAAAAAGAGGTATGCTATGAAGCAGCGTATTACAGTGACAGTTGACAG
CGACAGCTATCAGTTGCTCAAGGCATATATGATGTCAATATCTCCGGTCTGGTAAGCACAACCATGCAGA
ATGAAGCCCGTCGTCTGCGTGCCGAACGCTGGAAAGCGGAAAATCAGGAAGGGATGGCTGAGGTCGCCCG
GTTTATTGAAATGAACGGCTCTTTTGCTGACGAGAACAGGGGCTGGTGAAATGCAGTTTAAGGTTTACAC
CTATAAAAGAGAGAGCCGTTATCGTCTGTTTGTGGATGTACAGAGTGATATTATTGACACGCCCGGGCGA
CGGATGGTGATCCCCCTGGCCAGTGCACGTCTGCTGTCAGATAAAGTCTCCCGTGAACTTTACCCGGTGG
TGCATATCGGGGATGAAAGCTGGCGCATGATGACCACCGATATGGCCAGTGTGCCGGTCTCCGTTATCGG
GGAAGAAGTGGCTGATCTCAGCCACCGCGAAAATGACATCAAAAACGCCATTAACCTGATGTTCTGGGGA
ATATAAATGTCAGGCTCCCTTATACACAGCCAGTCTGCAGGTCGATACAGTAGAAATTACAGAAACTTTA
TCACGTTTAGTAAGTATAGAGGCTGAAAATCCAGATGAAGCCGAACGACTTGTAAGAGAAAAGTATAAGA
GTTGTGAAATTGTTCTTGATGCAGATGATTTTCAGGACTATGACACTAGCGTATATGAATAGGTAGATGT
TTTTATTTTGTCACACAAAAAAGAGGCTCGCACCTCTTTTTCTTATTTCTTTTTATGATTTAATACGGCA
TTGAGGACAATAGCGAGTAGGCTGGATACGACGATTCCGTTTGAGAAGAACATTTGGAAGGCTGTCGGTC
GACTAAGTTGGCAGCATCACCCGAAGAACATTTGGAAGGCTGTCGGTCGACTACAGGTCACTAATACCAT
CTAAGTAGTTGATTCATAGTGACTGGATATGTTGTGTTTTACAGTATTATGTAGTCTGTTTTTTATGCAA
AATCTAATTTAATATATTGATATTTATATCATTTTACGTTTCTCGTTCAGCTTTTTTGTACAAAGTTGGC
ATTATAAAAAAGCATTGCTCATCAATTTGTTGCAACGAACAGGTCACTATCAGTCAAAATAAAATCATTA
TTTGGGGCCCGAGCTTAAGACTGGCCGTCGTTTTACAACGTCGTGACTGGGAAAACATCCATGCTATTAC
CCTGTTATCCCTAAAGCTTGGCACTGGCCGTCGTTTTACAACGTCGTGACTGGGAAAACCCTGGCGTTAC
CCAACTTAATCGCCTTGCAGCACATCCCCCTTTCGCCAGCTGGCGTAATAGCGAAGAGGCCCGCACCGAT
CGCCCTTCCCAACAGTTGCGCAGCCTGAATGGCGAATGGCGAGCTTGGCTGTTTTGGCGGATGAGAGAAG
ATTTTCAGCCTGATACAGATTAAATCAGAACGCAGAAGCGGTCTGATAAAACAGAATTTGCCTGGCGGCA
GTAGCGCGGTGGTCCCACCTGACCCCATGCCGAACTCAGAAGTGAAACGCCGTAGCGCCGATGGTAGTGT
GGGGTCTCCCCATGCGAGAGTAGGGAACTGCCAGGCATCAAATAAAACGAAAGGCTCAGTCGAAAGACTG
GGCCTTTCGTTTTATCTGTTGTTTGTCGGTGAACGCTCTCCTGAGTAGGACAAATCCGCCGGGAGCGGAT
TTGAACGTTGCGAAGCAACGGCCCGGAGGGTGGCGGGCAGGACGCCCGCCATAAACTGCCAGGCATCAAA
TTAAGCAGAAGGCCATCCTGACGGATGGCCTTTTTGCGTTTCTACAAACTCTTTTGTTTATTTTTCTAAA
TACATTCAAATATGCGCCTGATGCGGTATTTTCTCCTTACGCATCTGTGCGGTATTTCACACCGCATATC
GACATCCGCCCTCACCGCCAGGAACGCAACCGCAGCCTCATCACGCCGGCGCTTCTTGGCCGCGCGGGAT
TCAACCCACTCGGCCAGCTCGTCGGTGTAGCTCTTTGGCATCGCCTCTCGCCTGTCCCCTCAGTTCAGTA
ATTTCTTGCATTTGCCTGTTTCCAGTCGGTAGATATTCCACAAAACAGCAGGGAAGCAGCGCTTTTCCGC
TGCATAACCCTGCTTCGGGGTCATTATAGCGATTTTTTCGGTATATCCATCCTTTTTCGCACGATATACA
GGATTTTGCCAAAGGGTTCGTGTAGACTTTCCTTGGTGTATCCAACGGCGTCAGCCGGGCAGGATAGGTG
AAGTAGGCCCACCCGCGAGCGGGTGTTCCTTCTTCACTGTCCCTTATTCGCACCTGGCGGTGCTCAACGG
GAATCCTGCTCTGCGAGGCTGGCCGGCTACCGCCGGCGTAACAGTACTGAGGGCAAGCACTAGCTGTTGA
CTCGCTTGGGATTTTCGGAATATCATGCCGGGTCTGACAATCGGATCGAGCTTCGAAAGGACAAGCATAT
GGACCTCGATCAGATCGTGGCGGATGCCCAGCAGAGCTTTGAGGGCGCGGCCGACATTACGACCTTGGAA
AATGAAAAGGCCCGCTTCCTGGGCAAGAGCGGTGCCCTCACGGAACTCTTGAAGGGGCTGGGTAAGCTGG
ACCCGGAAACCCGGAAGACCGAGGGTGCCCGGATTAACGTGGCCAAGCAGCAGGTGGAGGCGGCCTTGAA
TGCCCGGCGGCAGGCCTTGGCGGATGCCCTTCTCAATCAGCGCCTGGCGGCTGAAGCCATTGATGTGACC
CTCCCCGGTCGCGGGGCGGGCGCCGGCTCGCTGCACCCCGTCATGCGAACCTGGGAACGTGTGGAGCAGA
TTTTCCGTAGCATTGGCTTCGATGTCGCGGATGGACCGGAAATTGAGACGGATTGGTATAATTTCACGGC
GCTCAACTCGCCCGAAAACCACCCCGCACGGTCCATGCAGGACACCTTCTATGTGGATGGTAAGGACGCC
GATGGGCGGCCCCTCCTCCTCCGGACCCATACCTCGCCCATGCAGGTGCGGTACGCCCGCATGAATCGAC
CCCCGATTAAGGTGATTGCTCCCGGTCGGACCTATCGGGTCGATTCGGACGCCACCCATAGCCCCATGTT
TAATCAGGTGGAGGGGCTCTGGATTGATGAAAACGTGTCGTTTGCCGATCTCAAGGGTGCCTACACCGAC
TTTCTCAAGAAATTTTTCGAACGAGATGACATCTTGGTCCGTTTCCGCCCGAGCTACTTCCCCTTCACGG
AACCCAGCGCGGAAATTGATATGATGTTTGAACATGGGAAGAATGCTGGTAAGTGGTTGGAAATCAGCGG
CAGCGGTCAGGTCCACCCCACGGTCATTCGGAATATGGGCCTCGACCCGGAGCGTTACATTGGCTTCGGC
TTCGGTTCCGGGTTGGAACGCCTTACCATGCTCCGGTATGGTGTCCAGGACCTCCGGCTCTTTTTCGAAA
ATGACCTCCGGTTCCTCCGCCAGTTCGCCTAAAGATCCAACGTTTGCGCCTAGCTTCCTGCTGAACATCA
AAGGCAAGAAAACATCTGTTGTCAAAGACAGCATCCTTGAACAAGGACAATTAACAGTTAACAAATAAAA
ACGCAAAAGAAAATGCCGATTATGGTGCACTCTCAGTACAATCTGCTCTGATGCCGCATAGTTAAGCCAG
CCCCGACACCCGCCAACACCCGCTGACGCGCCCTGACGGGCTTGTCTGCTCCCGGCATCCGCTTACAGAC
AAGCTGTGACCGTCTCCGGGAGCTGCATGTGTCAGAGGTTTTCACCGTCATCACCGAAACGCGCGAGACG
AAAGGGCCTCGTGATACGCCTATTTTTATAGGTTAATGTCATGATAATAATGGTTTCTTAGACGTCAGGT
GGCACTTTTCGGGGAAATGTGCGCGGAACCCCTATTTGTTTATTTTTCTAAATACATTCAAATATGTATC
CGCTCATGAGACAATAACCCTGATAAATGCTTCAATAATATTGAAAAAGGAAGAGTATGAGTATTCAACC
GAATTGACATAAGCCTGTTCGGTTCGTAAACTGTAATGCAAGTAGCGTATGCGCTCACGCAACTGGTCCA
GAACCTTGACCGAACGCAGCGGTGGTAACGGCGCAGTGGCGGTTTTCATGGCTTGTTATGACTGTTTTTT
TGTACAGTCTATGCCTCGGGCATCCAAGCAGCAAGCGCGTTACGCCGTGGGTCGATGTTTGATGTTATGG
AGCAGCAACGATGTTACGCAGCAGGGCAGTCGCCCTAAAACAAAGTTAGGTGGCTCAAGTATGGGCATCA
TTCGCACATGTAGGCTCGGCCCTGACCAAGTCAAATCCATGCGGGCTGCTCTTGATCTTTTCGGTCGTGA
GTTCGGAGACGTAGCCACCTACTCCCAACATCAGCCGGACTCCGATTACCTCGGGAACTTGCTCCGTAGT
AAGACATTCATCGCGCTTGCTGCCTTCGACCAAGAAGCGGTTGTTGGCGCTCTCGCGGCTTACGTTCTGC
CCAAGTTTGAGCAGCCGCGTAGTGAGATCTATATCTATGATCTCGCAGTCTCCGGCGAGCACCGGAGGCA
GGGCATTGCCACCGCGCTCATCAATCTCCTCAAGCATGAGGCCAACGCGCTTGGTGCTTATGTGATCTAC
GTGCAAGCAGATTACGGTGACGATCCCGCAGTGGCTCTCTATACAAAGTTGGGCATACGGGAAGAAGTGA
TGCACTTTGATATCGACCCAAGTACCGCCACCTAACAATTCGTTCAAGCCGAGATCGGCTTCCCGGCCGC
GGAGTTGTTCGGTAAATTGTCACAACGCCGCGGCCAATTCGCATCGATTGTCAGACCAAGTTTACTCATA
TATACTTTAGATTGATTTAAAACTTCATTTTTAATTTAAAAGGATCTAGGTGAAGATCCTTTTTGATAAT
CTCATGACCAAAATCCCTTAACGTGAGTTTTCGTTCCACTGAGCGTCAGACCCCGTAGAAAAGATCAAAG
GATCTTCTTGAGATCCTTTTTTTCTGCGCGTAATCTGCTGCTTGCAAACAAAAAAACCACCGCTACCAGC
GGTGGTTTGTTTGCCGGATCAAGAGCTACCAACTCTTTTTCCGAAGGTAACTGGCTTCAGCAGAGCGCAG
ATACCAAATACTGTTCTTCTAGTGTAGCCGTAGTTAGGCCACCACTTCAAGAACTCTGTAGCACCGCCTA
CATACCTCGCTCTGCTAATCCTGTTACCAGTGGCTGCTGCCAGTGGCGATAAGTCGTGTCTTACCGGGTT
GGACTCAAGACGATAGTTACCGGATAAGGCGCAGCGGTCGGGCTGAACGGGGGGTTCGTGCACACAGCCC
AGCTTGGAGCGAACGACCTACACCGAACTGAGATACCTACAGCGTGAGCTATGAGAAAGCGCCACGCTTC
CCGAAGGGAGAAAGGCGGACAGGTATCCGGTAAGCGGCAGGGTCGGAACAGGAGAGCGCACGAGGGAGCT
TCCAGGGGGAAACGCCTGGTATCTTTATAGTCCTGTCGGGTTTCGCCACCTCTGACTTGAGCGTCGATTT
TTGTGATGCTCGTCAGGGGGGCGGAGCCTATGGAAAAACGCCAGCAACGCGGCCTTTTTACGGTTCCTGG
CCTTTTGCTGGCCTTTTGCTCACATGTTCTTTCCTGCGTT
Features (pLannotate 1.2.2; 31 found; start..end, strand, type, name):
      1..107     +  rep_origin     RSF ori (fragment): Plasmids containing the RSF 1030 origin of replication can be propagated in E. coli cells that contain additional plasmids with compatible origins.
    109..201     +  CDS            lacI (fragment): lac repressor; lacI; The lac repressor binds to the lac operator to inhibit transcription in E. coli. This inhibition can be relieved by adding lactose or isopropyl-β-D-thiogalactopyranoside (IPTG).
    214..235     +  protein_bind   CAP binding site: CAP binding activates transcription in the presence of cAMP. E. coli catabolite activator protein
    250..280     +  promoter       lac promoter: promoter for the E. coli lac operon
    288..304     +  protein_bind   lac operator: The lac repressor binds to the lac operator to inhibit transcription in E. coli. This inhibition can be relieved by adding lactose or isopropyl-β-D-thiogalactopyranoside (IPTG). lac repressor encoded by lacI
    337..369     +  misc_feature   MCS (fragment): pUC18/19 multiple cloning site
    422..440     +  promoter       T7 promoter: promoter for bacteriophage T7 RNA polymerase
    459..690     +  protein_bind   attP2: mutant version of attP; recombination site for the Gateway® BP reaction (pDONR™221 version) BP Clonase™
    835..937     +  promoter       cat promoter: promoter of the E. coli cat gene encoding chloramphenicol acetyltransferase
    938..1596    +  CDS            CmR: chloramphenicol acetyltransferase; cat; confers resistance to chloramphenicol
   1778..1936    +  CDS            ccdA (fragment): CCDA_ECO57 - Also known as H, letA. Experimental evidence at protein level: Swiss-Prot protein existence level 1. Antitoxin component of a type II toxin-antitoxin (TA) system which inhibits the post-segregational killing (PSK) of plasmid-free cells, also referred to as a plasmid addiction system. Binds to and blocks the activity of CcdB; will also remove bound CcdB protein from the CcdB-GyrA complex by forming a CcdA-CcdB complex, a process termed rejuvenation. Functions as a transcriptional corepressor for the ccdAB operon, repression also requires CcdB (By similarity). From Escherichia coli
   1941..2243    +  CDS            ccdB: CCDB_ECOLI - Also known as G, letB, letD. Experimental evidence at protein level: Swiss-Prot protein existence level 1. Toxic component of a type II toxin-antitoxin (TA) system, functioning in plasmid maintainence. Responsible for the post- segregational killing (PSK) of plasmid-free cells, also referred to as a plasmid addiction system. Half-life of over 2 hours. Cell killing by CcdB is accompanied by filamentation, defects in chromosome and plasmid segregation, defects in cell division, formation of anucleate cells, decreased DNA synthesis and plasmid loss. Interferes with the activity of DN
   2287..2439    +  CDS            dpnD (fragment): DPND_STRPN - Protein predicted: Swiss-Prot protein existence level 4. From Streptococcus pneumoniae serotype 4 (strain ATCC BAA-334 / TIGR4).
   2642..2873    -  protein_bind   attP1: mutant version of attP; recombination site for the Gateway® BP reaction BP Clonase™
   2890..2926    +  CDS            lacZα (fragment): LacZα fragment of β-galactosidase; lacZ fragment
   2962..3116    +  CDS            lacZα (fragment): LacZα fragment of β-galactosidase; lacZ fragment
   3210..3325    +  ncRNA          5S rRNA: Accession: RF00001 - 5S ribosomal RNA
   3329..3415    +  terminator     rrnB T1 terminator: Escherichia coli rrnB; transcription terminator T1 from the E. coli rrnB gene
   3507..3534    +  terminator     rrnB T2 terminator: transcription terminator T2 from the E. coli rrnB gene
   3553..3584    +  promoter       AmpR promoter (fragment): bla
   3587..3639    -  misc_feature   bom (fragment): basis of mobility region from pBR322
   3638..3751    -  CDS            traK (fragment): TRAK4_ECOLX - Experimental evidence at protein level: Swiss-Prot protein existence level 1. From Escherichia coli.
   3977..4086    +  oriT           oriT: incP origin of transfer
   4205..5206    +  CDS            pheS: SYFA_ECOLI - Experimental evidence at protein level: Swiss-Prot protein existence level 1. From Escherichia coli (strain K12).
   5218..5318    +  CDS            SacB (fragment): secreted levansucrase that renders bacterial growth sensitive to sucrose; Bacillus subtilis sacB; negative selection marker
   5341..5390    -  misc_feature   bom (fragment): basis of mobility region from pBR322
   5492..5527    -  CDS            rop (fragment): Rop protein, which maintains plasmids at low copy number; rop
   5622..5726    +  promoter       AmpR promoter: bla
   5744..5772    +  promoter       Pc promoter: intI1 (promoter lies within the coding sequence); class 1 integron promoter
   5942..6475    +  CDS            GmR: gentamycin acetyltransferase; aacC1; confers resistance to gentamycin
   6728..7316    +  rep_origin     ori: high-copy-number ColE1/pMB1/pBR322/pUC origin of replication
