[The description below was written by a language model from this plasmid's Addgene catalogue record and pLannotate feature annotations shown in this document.]
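Description:
pDONRPEX18Gm-SceI-pheS is an empty, Gateway-compatible allelic exchange (suicide) vector built on the pUC-based pEX18Gm-pheS backbone and intended for making in-frame, unmarked gene deletions in Burkholderia species such as B. cenocepacia. It replicates at high copy number in E. coli from a ColE1/pUC-type origin, and is selected with gentamicin through the aacC1 acetyltransferase gene, which lies downstream of a class 1 integron Pc promoter. Such an origin is generally not expected to be maintained in Burkholderia, so gentamicin-resistant recipients should arise by chromosomal integration. An incP oriT allows conjugative transfer from a mobilising E. coli donor into the target strain.

The cloning region sits within the remnants of the pUC lacZα/multiple cloning site and consists of a Gateway donor cassette. attP1 and attP2 sites flank a chloramphenicol resistance gene (with its cat promoter) and the ccdB toxin gene. A BP recombination reaction with an attB-flanked deletion allele replaces this cassette, and loss of ccdB counterselects unrecombined vector. For the same reason, the empty plasmid must be propagated in a ccdB-tolerant strain.

For the second recombination step, the backbone carries a pheS gene, annotated by similarity to E. coli phenylalanyl-tRNA synthetase alpha subunit. In vectors of this kind, a mutant pheS confers sensitivity to chlorophenylalanine and so acts as a counterselectable marker, although the record does not state the allele. Only a small sacB fragment remains. The name indicates an I-SceI recognition site, which would allow the integrated plasmid to be resolved by meganuclease cleavage, but this site is not annotated in the feature table. Several other short annotated fragments (RSF ori, lacI, rop, bom, traK) appear to be backbone remnants.
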