Addgene plasmid #111609: pDONRPEX18Gm-SceI-pheS
Purpose: (Empty Backbone) Gateway compatible allelic exchange vector for Burkholderia sp.
Depositing lab: Tim Tolker-Nielsen. Depositing organization: University of Copenhagen. Publication: In-Frame and Unmarked Gene Deletions in Burkholderia cenocepacia via an Allelic Exchange System Compatible with Gateway Technology. Fazli M, Harrison JJ, Gambino M, Givskov M, Tolker-Nielsen T. Appl Environ Microbiol. 2015 Jun;81(11):3623-30. doi: 10.1128/AEM.03909-14. Epub 2015 Mar 20. PubMed 25795676.
Backbone
  Vector backbone: pEX18Gm-pheS (pUC-based)
  Vector type: Allelic exchange in Burkholderia sp.
Growth in bacteria
  Bacterial resistance: Gentamicin, 10 μg/mL
  Growth temperature: 37°C
  Growth strain: ccdB Survival
  Copy number: High Copy
Gene/Insert
  Gene/Insert name: None
Terms and licenses: Academic/Nonprofit Terms; Industry Terms: Not Available to Industry
How to cite: pDONRPEX18Gm-SceI-pheS was a gift from Tim Tolker-Nielsen (Addgene plasmid # 111609 ; http://n2t.net/addgene:111609 ; RRID:Addgene_111609)
